Addgene plasmid #195731: pUC57-mini v2-HF24_F17
Purpose: This plasmid carries a fragment from a 24-fragment lacI/lacZ cassette split that was designed as a Golden Gate assembly with high fidelity.
Depositing lab: Eric Cantor. Depositing organization: New England Biolabs. Publication: Comprehensive Profiling of Four Base Overhang Ligation Fidelity by T4 DNA Ligase and Application to DNA Assembly. Potapov V, Ong JL, Kucera RB, Langhorst BW, Bilotti K, Pryor JM, Cantor EJ, Canton B, Knight TF, Evans TC Jr, Lohman GJS. ACS Synth Biol. 2018 Nov 16;7(11):2665-2674. doi: 10.1021/acssynbio.8b00333. Epub 2018 Oct 29. PubMed 30335370.
Backbone
  Vector backbone: pUC57-mini
  Vector type: Synthetic Biology
Growth in bacteria
  Bacterial resistance: Ampicillin, 100 μg/mL
  Growth temperature: 37°C
  Growth strain: DH5alpha
  Copy number: High Copy
Gene/Insert
  Gene/Insert name: Fragment#17 of 24 fragment splits in lacI/lacZ cassette
  Species: E.coli
  Cloning method: Restriction Enzyme; 5′ cloning site Unknown (unknown if destroyed)
Terms and licenses: Academic/Nonprofit Terms; Industry Terms: Not Available to Industry
How to cite: pUC57-mini v2-HF24_F17 was a gift from Eric Cantor (Addgene plasmid # 195731 ; http://n2t.net/addgene:195731 ; RRID:Addgene_195731)
