[The description below was written by a language model from this plasmid's Addgene catalogue record and pLannotate feature annotations shown in this document.]
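Description:
pUC57-mini v2-HF24_F17 is a small, high-copy E. coli cloning plasmid built on the pUC57-mini backbone and catalogued as a synthetic biology part. It is maintained through a ColE1/pMB1/pUC-type origin of replication and selected with ampicillin via the β-lactamase gene (AmpR) driven by its native bla promoter. Apart from these elements, the annotated sequence of about 2 kb contains little other than the insert, consistent with a minimal carrier vector.

The payload is one piece, fragment 17, of an E. coli lacI/lacZ cassette that was divided into 24 fragments. The split was designed as a high-fidelity Golden Gate assembly, in which each fragment's four-base overhangs are chosen to minimise mis-ligation, so that all 24 parts join in the correct order in a single reaction. Reconstitution of a functional lacI/lacZ cassette would be expected to give a readable phenotype for scoring correct assemblies, although the record does not describe the readout. It also does not name the Type IIS enzyme used to release the fragment, and the cloning sites are listed as unknown.

The automated feature table places a partial lacI promoter and a short 5′ portion of the lacI coding sequence (about 180 bp in total) in the insert region. That is somewhat unexpected for a fragment numbered 17 of 24. The sequence is also flagged as a partial NGS result, so the fragment numbering and the annotation cannot be firmly reconciled from this record. The fragment is incomplete by design and is not expected to produce functional repressor. The plasmid is intended for use with the other 23 fragment donors as a test system for benchmarking multi-fragment assembly fidelity and efficiency.
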