Features (pLannotate 1.2.2; 5 found; start..end, strand, type, name):
     14..76      +  promoter       lacI promoter (fragment): lacI
     77..195     +  CDS            lacI (fragment): lac repressor; lacI; The lac repressor binds to the lac operator to inhibit transcription in E. coli. This inhibition can be relieved by adding lactose or isopropyl-β-D-thiogalactopyranoside (IPTG).
    274..862     -  rep_origin     ori: high-copy-number ColE1/pMB1/pBR322/pUC origin of replication
   1033..1893    -  CDS            AmpR: β-lactamase; bla; confers resistance to ampicillin, carbenicillin, and related antibiotics
   1894..1998    -  promoter       AmpR promoter: bla
>Addgene plasmid #195731 | pUC57-mini v2-HF24_F17 | addgene full sequence | sequence record 385593 | Addgene Partial NGS Result
CCAATGATGGTCTCGCAAAACCTTTCGCGGTATGGCATGATAGCGCCCGGAAGAGAGTCAATTCAGGGTG
GTGAATGTGAAACCAGTAACGTTATACGATGTCGCAGAGTATGCCGGTGTCTCTTATCAGACCGTTTCCC
GCGTGGTGAACCAGGCCAGCCACGTTTCTGCGAAAACGCGGGAAAAAGTGGAAGCCGAGACCATCGGAAA
GAACATGTGAGCAAAAGGCCAGCAAAAGGCCAGGAACCGTAAAAAGGCCGCGTTGCTGGCGTTTTTCCAT
AGGCTCCGCCCCCCTGACGAGCATCACAAAAATCGACGCTCAAGTCAGAGGTGGCGAAACCCGACAGGAC
TATAAAGATACCAGGCGTTTCCCCCTGGAAGCTCCCTCGTGCGCTCTCCTGTTCCGACCCTGCCGCTTAC
CGGATACCTGTCCGCCTTTCTCCCTTCGGGAAGCGTGGCGCTTTCTCATAGCTCACGCTGTAGGTATCTC
AGTTCGGTGTAGGTCGTTCGCTCCAAGCTGGGCTGTGTGCACGAACCCCCCGTTCAGCCCGACCGCTGCG
CCTTATCCGGTAACTATCGTCTTGAGTCCAACCCGGTAAGACACGACTTATCGCCACTGGCAGCAGCCAC
TGGTAACAGGATTAGCAGAGCGAGGTATGTAGGCGGTGCTACAGAGTTCTTGAAGTGGTGGCCTAACTAC
GGCTACACTAGAAGAACAGTATTTGGTATCTGCGCTCTGCTGAAGCCAGTTACCTTCGGAAAAAGAGTTG
GTAGCTCTTGATCCGGCAAACAAACCACCGCTGGTAGCGGTGGTTTTTTTGTTTGCAAGCAGCAGATTAC
GCGCAGAAAAAAAGGATCTCAAGAAGATCCTTTGATCTTTTCTACGGGGTCTGACGCTCAGTGGAACGAA
AACTCACGTTAAGGGATTTTGGTCATGAGATTATCAAAAAGGATCTTCACCTAGATCCTTTTAAATTAAA
AATGAAGTTTTAAATCAATCTAAAGTATATATGAGTAAACTTGGTCTGACAGTTACCAATGCTTAATCAG
TGAGGCACCTATCTCAGCGATCTGTCTATTTCGTTCATCCATAGTTGCCTGACTCCCCGTCGTGTAGATA
ACTACGATACGGGAGGGCTTACCATCTGGCCCCAGTGCTGCAATGATACCGCGAGATCCACGCTCACCGG
CTCCAGATTTATCAGCAATAAACCAGCCAGCCGGAAGGGCCGAGCGCAGAAGTGGTCCTGCAACTTTATC
CGCCTCCATCCAGTCTATTAATTGTTGCCGGGAAGCTAGAGTAAGTAGTTCGCCAGTTAATAGTTTGCGC
AACGTTGTTGCCATTGCTACAGGCATCGTGGTGTCACGCTCGTCGTTTGGTATGGCTTCATTCAGCTCCG
GTTCCCAACGATCAAGGCGAGTTACATGATCCCCCATGTTGTGCAAAAAAGCGGTTAGCTCCTTCGGTCC
TCCGATCGTTGTCAGAAGTAAGTTGGCCGCAGTGTTATCACTCATGGTTATGGCAGCACTGCATAATTCT
CTTACTGTCATGCCATCCGTAAGATGCTTTTCTGTGACTGGTGAGTACTCAACCAAGTCATTCTGAGAAT
AGTGTATGCGGCGACCGAGTTGCTCTTGCCCGGCGTCAATACGGGATAATACCGCGCCACATAGCAGAAC
TTTAAAAGTGCTCATCATTGGAAAACGTTCTTCGGGGCGAAAACTCTCAAGGATCTTACCGCTGTTGAGA
TCCAGTTCGATGTAACCCACTCGTGCACCCAACTGATCTTCAGCATCTTTTACTTTCACCAGCGTTTCTG
GGTGAGCAAAAACAGGAAGGCAAAATGCCGCAAAAAAGGGAATAAGGGCGACACGGAAATGTTGAATACT
CATACTCTTCCTTTTTCAATATTATTGAAGCATTTATCAGGGTTATTGTCTCATGAGCGGATACATATTT
GAATGTATTTAGAAAAATAAACAAATAGGGGTTCCGCGCACATTTCCCCGAAAAGTGCCACCTGACGTC
